Addgene plasmid #15333: FLAG-YL1
Depositing lab: Joan Conaway & Ronald Conaway. Depositing organization: Stowers Institute for Medical Research. Publication: The mammalian YL1 protein is a shared subunit of the TRRAP/TIP60 histone acetyltransferase and SRCAP complexes. Cai Y, Jin J, Florens L, Swanson SK, Kusch T, Li B, Workman JL, Washburn MP, Conaway RC, Conaway JW. J Biol Chem. 2005 Apr 8. 280(14):13665-70. 10.1074/jbc.M500001200 PubMed 15647280.
Backbone
  Vector backbone: pcDNA3.1/Hyg(+)
  Backbone size w/o insert (bp): 5601
  Vector type: Mammalian Expression
Growth in bacteria
  Bacterial resistance: Ampicillin, 100 μg/mL
  Growth temperature: 37°C
  Growth strain: DH5alpha
  Copy number: High Copy
Gene/Insert
  Gene/Insert name: transcription factor-like 1 (alt name: YL1)
  Species: H. sapiens (human)
  Insert size (bp): 1094
  Entrez Gene: VPS72 (a.k.a. CFL1, Swc2, TCFL1, YL-1, YL1)
  Tag / fusion protein: FLAG (N terminal on backbone)
  Cloning method: Restriction Enzyme; 5′ cloning site XhoI (not destroyed); 3′ cloning site BamHI (not destroyed)
  Sequencing primers: 5′ T7
Terms and licenses: Academic/Nonprofit Terms; Industry Terms: Not Available to Industry
How to cite: FLAG-YL1 was a gift from Joan Conaway & Ronald Conaway (Addgene plasmid # 15333 ; http://n2t.net/addgene:15333 ; RRID:Addgene_15333)
