[The description below was written by a language model from this plasmid's Addgene catalogue record.]
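Description:
FLAG-YL1 is a mammalian expression plasmid built on the pcDNA3.1/Hyg(+) backbone (about 5.6 kb without insert) that carries the human YL1 coding sequence, also known as transcription factor-like 1 and now catalogued under the gene symbol VPS72. The roughly 1.1 kb insert was placed between XhoI and BamHI sites, both of which remain intact, and the encoded protein bears an N-terminal FLAG epitope tag. The plasmid is maintained at high copy number in E. coli under ampicillin selection. No feature table accompanies the record, so the regulatory elements are not listed explicitly. However, the pcDNA3.1/Hyg(+) series generally drives inserts from the CMV immediate-early promoter with a downstream polyadenylation signal. It also carries a hygromycin resistance cassette for selecting stably transfected mammalian cells. A T7 promoter upstream of the cloning site is consistent with the T7 primer listed for 5′ sequencing.

The FLAG tag allows the expressed protein to be detected with anti-FLAG antibodies and recovered by affinity purification along with its associated proteins. This matches the associated publication, which identified mammalian YL1 as a subunit shared by the TRRAP/TIP60 histone acetyltransferase complex and the SRCAP chromatin remodelling complex. The construct is therefore suited to transient or stable expression of tagged YL1 in mammalian cells, for isolating and characterising YL1-containing chromatin-modifying complexes and for interaction or localisation studies.
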