>Addgene plasmid #15333 | FLAG-YL1 | addgene partial sequence | sequence record 21783 | 15333 with CMV-F
NAGCTCTCTGGCTAACTAGAGAACCCACTGCTTACTGGCTTATCGAAATTAATACGACTCACTATAGGGA
GACCCAAGCTGGCTAGCATGCCAGACTACAAGGACGATGATGACAAGCTCGAGGGCGGTATGAGTTTGGC
TGGGGGCCGGGCACCCCGGAAGACCGCTGGGAACCGGCTTTCTGGGCTTTTGGAGGCAGAGGAGGAAGAT
GAGTTCTACCAGACGACTTATGGGGGTTTCACAGAGGAATCCGGAGATGATGAGTATCAAGGGGACCAGT
CAGACACAGAGGACGAAGTGGACTCTGACTTTGACATTGATGAAGGGGATGAACCATCCAGTGATGGAGA
AGCAGAAGAGCCAAGAAGGAAGCGCCGAGTAGTCACCAAGGCCTATAAGGAACCTCTCAAGAGCTTAAGG
CCTCGAAAGGTCAACACCCCGGCTGGTAGCTCTCAGAAGGCGCGAGAAGAGAAGGCACTACTGCCATTAG
AACTACAAGATGACGGCTCTGACAGTCGGAAGTCTATGCGTCAGTCTACAGCTGAGCATACACGACAAAC
GTTCCTTCGGGTACAGGAGAGGCAGGGCCAGTCAAGACGGCGAAAGGGGCCCCACTGTGAGCGGCCACTA
ACCCAGGAGGAACTGCTCCGGGAGGCCAAGATCACAGAANANCT
